>Addgene plasmid #178962 | pSYC-190 | addgene full sequence | sequence record 356603 | Addgene NGS Result
TCTCCTCAGGGGAGATGATGGTGGGGGGCCTGGCTCCTGGCCGCCGTCTGGGTCCTGGCACCCGCCTCTC
CCTGGCTCGAATGCCCCCTCCACTCCCGACCCGGGTGGATTTCTCCCTGGCTGGGGCACTCAATGCTGGC
TTCAAGGAGACCCGGGCCAGTGAGCGGGCAGAGATGATGGAGCTCAATGACTGCTTTGCCAGCTACATCG
AGAAGGTTCGCTTCCTGGAACAGCAAAACAAGGCGCTGGCTGCTGAGCTGAACCAGCTGCGGGCCAAGGA
GCCCACCAAGCTGGCAGACGTCTACCAGGCTGAGCTGCGAGAGCTGCGGCTGCGGCTCGATCAACTCACC
GCCAACAGCGCCCGGCTGGAGGTTGAGAGGGACAATCTGGCACAGGACCTGGCCACTGTGAGGCAGAAGC
TCCAGGATGAAACCAACCTGAGGCTGGAAGCCGAGAACAACCTGGCTGCCTATAGACAGGAAGCAGATGA
AGCCACCCTGGCCCGTCTGGATCTGGAGAGGAAGATTGAGTCGCTGGAGGAGGAGATCCGGTTCTTGAGG
AAGATCCACGAGGAGGAGGTTCGGGAACTCCAGGAGCAGCTGGCCCGACAGCAGGTCCATGTGGAGCTTG
ACGTGGCCAAGCCAGACCTCACCGCAGCCCTGAAAGAGATCCGCACGCAGTATGAGGCAATGGCGTCCAG
CAACATGCATGAAGCCGAAGAGTGGTACCGCTCCAAGTTTGCAGACCTGACAGACGCTGCTGCCCGCAAC
GCGGAGCTGCTCCGCCAGGCCAAGCACGAAGCCAACGACTACCGGCGCCAGTTGCAGTCCTTGACCTGCG
ACCTGGAGTCTCTGCGCGGCACGAACGAGTCCCTGGAGAGGCAGATGCGCGAGCAGGAGGAGCGGCACGT
GCGGGAGGCGGCCAGTTATCAGGAGGCGCTGGCGCGGCTGGAGGAAGAGGGGCAGAGCCTCAAGGACGAG
ATGGCCCGCCACTTGCAGGAGTACCAGGACCTGCTCAATGTCAAGCTGGCCCTGGACATCGAGATCGCCA
CCTACAGGAAGCTGCTAGAGGGCGAGGAGAACCGGATCACCATTCCCGTGCAGACCTTCTCCAACCTGCA
GATTCGAGAAACCAGCCTGGACACCAAGTCTGTGTCAGAAGGCCACCTCAAGAGGAACATCGTGGTGAAG
ACCGTGGAGATGCGGGATGGAGAGGTCATTAAGGAGTCCAAGCAGGAGCACAAGGATGTGATGATGATAT
CTGGCGCGCCTACCATGGGGCCCGGCGACTACAAGGATGACGATGACAAGGGCGACTACAAGGATGACGA
TGACAAGGGCGACTACAAGGATGACGATGACAAGGGCCGGCCTAAGATCACCGGTCCCGGGCTTAAGGAG
CTCGCATGCGGAAGCGGAGCTACTAACTTCAGCCTGCTGAAGCAGGCTGGAGACGTGGAGGAGAACCCTG
GACCTAGATCTGGAATTCAAGGCCTCTCGAGCCTCTAGATAGCTAGCCTCCCTATAGTGAGTCGTATTAC
GTAGATCCAGACATGATAAGATACATTGATGAGTTTGGACAAACCACAACTAGAATGCAGTGAAAAAAAT
GCTTTATTTGTGAAATTTGTGATGCTATTGCTTTATTTGTAACCATTATAAGCTGCAATAAACAAGTTAA
CAACAACAATTGCATTCATTTTATGTTTCAGGTTCAGGGGGAGGTGTGGGAGGTTTTTTAATTCGCGGCC
GCGGCGCCAATGCATTGGGCCCGGTACCCAGCTTTTGTTCCCTTTAGTGAGGGTTAATTGCGCGCTTGGC
GTAATCATGGTCATAGCTGTTTCCTGTGTGAAATTGTTATCCGCTCACAATTCCACACAACATACGAGCC
GGGAGCATAAAGTGTAAAGCCTGGGGTGCCTAATGAGTGAGCTAACTCACATTAATTGCGTTGCGCTCAC
TGCCCGCTTTCCAGTCGGGAAACCTGTCGTGCCAGCTGCATTAATGAATCGGCCAACGCGCGGGGAGAGG
CGGTTTGCGTATTGGGCGCTCTTCCGCTTCCTCGCTCACTGACTCGCTGCGCTCGGTCGTTCGGCTGCGG
CGAGCGGTATCAGCTCACTCAAAGGCGGTAATACGGTTATCCACAGAATCAGGGGATAACGCAGGAAAGA
ACATGTGAGCAAAAGGCCAGCAAAAGGCCAGGAACCGTAAAAAGGCCGCGTTGCTGGCGTTTTTCCATAG
GCTCCGCCCCCCTGACGAGCATCACAAAAATCGACGCTCAAGTCAGAGGTGGCGAAACCCGACAGGACTA
TAAAGATACCAGGCGTTTCCCCCTGGAAGCTCCCTCGTGCGCTCTCCTGTTCCGACCCTGCCGCTTACCG
GATACCTGTCCGCCTTTCTCCCTTCGGGAAGCGTGGCGCTTTCTCATAGCTCACGCTGTAGGTATCTCAG
TTCGGTGTAGGTCGTTCGCTCCAAGCTGGGCTGTGTGCACGAACCCCCCGTTCAGCCCGACCGCTGCGCC
TTATCCGGTAACTATCGTCTTGAGTCCAACCCGGTAAGACACGACTTATCGCCACTGGCAGCAGCCACTG
GTAACAGGATTAGCAGAGCGAGGTATGTAGGCGGTGCTACAGAGTTCTTGAAGTGGTGGCCTAACTACGG
CTACACTAGAAGAACAGTATTTGGTATCTGCGCTCTGCTGAAGCCAGTTACCTTCGGAAAAAGAGTTGGT
AGCTCTTGATCCGGCAAACAAACCACCGCTGGTAGCGGTGGTTTTTTTGTTTGCAAGCAGCAGATTACGC
GCAGAAAAAAAGGATCTCAAGAAGATCCTTTGATCTTTTCTACGGGGTCTGACGCTCAGTGGAACGAAAA
CTCACGTTAAGGGATTTTGGTCATGAGATTATCAAAAAGGATCTTCACCTAGATCCTTTTAAATTAAAAA
TGAAGTTTTAAATCAATCTAAAGTATATATGAGTAAACTTGGTCTGACAGTTACCAATGCTTAATCAGTG
AGGCACCTATCTCAGCGATCTGTCTATTTCGTTCATCCATAGTTGCCTGACTCCCCGTCGTGTAGATAAC
TACGATACGGGAGGGCTTACCATCTGGCCCCAGTGCTGCAATGATACCGCGAGACCCACGCTCACCGGCT
CCAGATTTATCAGCAATAAACCAGCCAGCCGGAAGGGCCGAGCGCAGAAGTGGTCCTGCAACTTTATCCG
CCTCCATCCAGTCTATTAATTGTTGCCGGGAAGCTAGAGTAAGTAGTTCGCCAGTTAATAGTTTGCGCAA
CGTTGTTGCCATTGCTACAGGCATCGTGGTGTCACGCTCGTCGTTTGGTATGGCTTCATTCAGCTCCGGT
TCCCAACGATCAAGGCGAGTTACATGATCCCCCATGTTGTGCAAAAAAGCGGTTAGCTCCTTCGGTCCTC
CGATCGTTGTCAGAAGTAAGTTGGCCGCAGTGTTATCACTCATGGTTATGGCAGCACTGCATAATTCTCT
TACTGTCATGCCATCCGTAAGATGCTTTTCTGTGACTGGTGAGTACTCAACCAAGTCATTCTGAGAATAG
TGTATGCGGCGACCGAGTTGCTCTTGCCCGGCGTCAATACGGGATAATACCGCGCCACATAGCAGAACTT
TAAAAGTGCTCATCATTGGAAAACGTTCTTCGGGGCGAAAACTCTCAAGGATCTTACCGCTGTTGAGATC
CAGTTCGATGTAACCCACTCGTGCACCCAACTGATCTTCAGCATCTTTTACTTTCACCAGCGTTTCTGGG
TGAGCAAAAACAGGAAGGCAAAATGCCGCAAAAAAGGGAATAAGGGCGACACGGAAATGTTGAATACTCA
TACTCTTCCTTTTTCAATATTATTGAAGCATTTATCAGGGTTATTGTCTCATGAGCGGATACATATTTGA
ATGTATTTAGAAAAATAAACAAATAGGGGTTCCGCGCACATTTCCCCGAAAAGTGCCACCTAAATTGTAA
GCGTTAATATTTTGTTAAAATTCGCGTTAAATTTTTGTTAAATCAGCTCATTTTTTAACCAATAGGCCGA
AATCGGCAAAATCCCTTATAAATCAAAAGAATAGACCGAGATAGGGT
[37 nt withheld, positions 4108-4144]
AAAGAACGTGGACTCCAACGTCAAAGG
[49 nt withheld, positions 4172-4220]
T
[91 nt withheld, positions 4222-4312]
G
[124 nt withheld, positions 4314-4437]
CCCATTCGCCATTCAGGCTGCGCAACTGTTGGGAAGGGCGATCGGTGCGGGCCTCTTCGCTATTACGCCA
GTCGACCGCCAATTCAATATGGCGTATATGGACTCATGCCAATTCAATATGGTGGATCTGGACCTGTGCC
AATTCAATATGGCGTATATGGACTCGTGCCAATTCAATATGGTGGATCTGGACCCCAGCCAATTCAATAT
GGCGGACTTGGCACCATGCCAATTCAATATGGCGGACCTGGCACTGTGCCAACTGGGGAGGGGTCTACTT
GGCACGGTGCCAAGTTTGAGGAGGGGTCTTGGCCCTGTGCCAAGTCCGCCATATTGAATTGGCATGGTGC
CAATAATGGCGGCCATATTGGCTATATGCCAGGATCAATATATAGGCAATATCCAATATGGCCCTATGCC
AATATGGCTATTGGCCAGGTTCAATACTATGTATTGGCCCTATGCCATATAGTATTCCATATATGGGTTT
TCCTATTGACGTAGATAGCCCCTCCCAATGGGCGGTCCCATATACCATATATGGGGCTTCCTAATACCGC
CCATAGCCACTCCCCCATTGACGTCAATGGTCTCTATATATGGTCTTTCCTATTGACGTCATATGGGCGG
TCCTATTGACGTATATGGCGCCTCCCCCATTGACGTCAATTACGGTAAATGGCCCGCCTGGCTCAATGCC
CATTGACGTCAATAGGACCACCCACCATTGACGTCAATGGGATGGCTCATTGCCCATTCATATCCGTTCT
CACGCCCCCTATTGACGTCAATGACGGTAAATGGCCCACTTGGCAGTACATCAATATCTATTAATAGTAA
CTTGGCAAGTACATTACTATTGGAAGTACGCCAGGGTACATTGGCAGTACTCCCATTGACGTCAATGGCG
GTAAATGGCCCGCGATGGCTGCCAAGTACATCCCCATTGACGTCAATGGGGAGGGGCAATGACGCAAATG
GGCGTTCCATTGACGTAAATGGGCGGTAGGCGTGCCTAATGGGAGGTCTATATAAGCAATGCTCGTTTAG
GGAACCGCCATTCTGCCTGGGGACGTCGGAGCAAGCTTGATTTAGGTGACACTATAGAATACAAGCTACT
TGTTCTTTTTGCAGGATCCATGGAGAGGAGACGCATCACCTCCGCTGCTCGCCGCTCCTACG
Features (pLannotate 1.2.2; 18 found; start..end, strand, type, name):
   1290..1310    +  CDS            FLAG (fragment): FLAG® epitope tag, followed by an enterokinase cleavage site
   1317..1337    +  CDS            FLAG (fragment): FLAG® epitope tag, followed by an enterokinase cleavage site
   1344..1364    +  CDS            FLAG (fragment): FLAG® epitope tag, followed by an enterokinase cleavage site
   1521..1539    -  promoter       T7 promoter: promoter for bacteriophage T7 RNA polymerase
   1544..1678    -  polyA_signal   SV40 poly(A) signal: SV40 polyadenylation signal
   1791..1809    -  promoter       T3 promoter: promoter for bacteriophage T3 RNA polymerase
   1854..1870    -  protein_bind   lac operator: The lac repressor binds to the lac operator to inhibit transcription in E. coli. This inhibition can be relieved by adding lactose or isopropyl-β-D-thiogalactopyranoside (IPTG). lac repressor encoded by lacI
   1878..1908    -  promoter       lac promoter: promoter for the E. coli lac operon
   1923..1944    -  protein_bind   CAP binding site: CAP binding activates transcription in the presence of cAMP. E. coli catabolite activator protein
   1957..2049    -  CDS            lacI (fragment): lac repressor; lacI; The lac repressor binds to the lac operator to inhibit transcription in E. coli. This inhibition can be relieved by adding lactose or isopropyl-β-D-thiogalactopyranoside (IPTG).
   2232..2820    -  rep_origin     ori: high-copy-number ColE1/pMB1/pBR322/pUC origin of replication
   2991..3851    -  CDS            AmpR: β-lactamase; bla; confers resistance to ampicillin, carbenicillin, and related antibiotics
   3852..3956    -  promoter       AmpR promoter: bla
   4009..4437    -  rep_origin     f1 ori (sequence partly withheld): f1 bacteriophage origin of replication; arrow indicates direction of (+) strand synthesis
   4442..4508    -  CDS            lacZα (fragment): LacZα fragment of β-galactosidase; lacZ fragment
   4515..5492    +  promoter       CMV IE94 promoter: enhancer/promoter region of simian cytomegalovirus major immediate early transcription unit IE94
   5527..5545    +  promoter       SP6 promoter: promoter for bacteriophage SP6 RNA polymerase
   5577..1253    +  CDS            GFAP (across the origin): GFAP_HUMAN - Experimental evidence at protein level: Swiss-Prot protein existence level 1. GFAP, a class-III intermediate filament, is a cell-specific marker that, during the development of the central nervous system, distinguishes astrocytes from other glial cells. From Homo sapiens (Human).
