[The description below was written by a language model from this plasmid's Addgene catalogue record and pLannotate feature annotations shown in this document.]
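Description:
pSYC-190 is a mammalian expression plasmid built on the pCS4+3xFLAG-p2A backbone, a pCS2-type vector, carrying human glial fibrillary acidic protein (GFAP) with the R79C substitution. It is propagated in E. coli as a high-copy plasmid through a ColE1/pUC-type origin and selected with ampicillin via the β-lactamase gene. An f1 origin and remnants of lac/lacZα sequence are also present in the backbone. The catalogue lists a total size of about 5.6 kb, consistent with the sequenced record.

The GFAP open reading frame (about 1.3 kb, cloned between BamHI and EcoRV sites that remain intact) is annotated spanning the numbering origin of the circular sequence. It is driven by the simian cytomegalovirus IE94 enhancer/promoter, a strong constitutive element in vertebrate cells. It is followed shortly downstream by three tandem FLAG epitopes supplied by the backbone, recorded as a C-terminal 3xFLAG fusion for detection or immunoprecipitation with anti-FLAG antibodies. An SV40 polyadenylation signal lies downstream of the cassette. An SP6 promoter sits between the CMV IE94 promoter and the coding sequence, which in this vector family permits in vitro synthesis of sense mRNA. T7 and T3 promoters lie downstream in the opposite orientation. Although the backbone name includes "p2A", no 2A peptide is annotated in the feature table, and the record does not say whether one is retained or functional.

GFAP is a class III intermediate filament protein characteristic of astrocytes, and GFAP mutations are associated with Alexander disease. According to the record, the plasmid expresses the FLAG-tagged R79C mutant in mammalian cells, and the associated study concerned aggregation-prone GFAP mutations in Alexander disease, validated with a zebrafish model.
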