Addgene plasmid #178962: pSYC-190
Purpose: Expresses human GFAP (R79C) mutant fused to 3xFLAG tag in mammalian cells
Depositing lab: Seok-Yong Choi. Depositing organization: Chonnam National University. Publication: Aggregation-prone GFAP mutation in Alexander disease validated using a zebrafish model. Lee SH, Nam TS, Kim KH, Kim JH, Yoon W, Heo SH, Kim MJ, Shin BA, Perng MD, Choy HE, Jo J, Kim MK, Choi SY. BMC Neurol. 2017 Sep 7;17(1):175. doi: 10.1186/s12883-017-0938-7. PubMed 28882119.
Backbone
  Vector backbone: pCS4+3xFLAG-p2A
  Backbone size w/o insert (bp): 4326
  Total vector size (bp): 5622
  Vector type: Mammalian Expression
Growth in bacteria
  Bacterial resistance: Ampicillin, 100 μg/mL
  Growth temperature: 37°C
  Growth strain: DH5alpha
  Copy number: High Copy
Gene/Insert
  Gene/Insert name: Glial fibrillary acidic protein (alt name: GFAP)
  Species: H. sapiens (human)
  Insert size (bp): 1296
  Mutation: R79C
  GenBank ID: NM_002055.5
  Entrez Gene: GFAP (a.k.a. ALXDRD)
  Promoter: CMV IE94 Promoter
  Tag / fusion protein: 3xFLAG (C terminal on backbone)
  Cloning method: Restriction Enzyme; 5′ cloning site BamHI (not destroyed); 3′ cloning site EcoRV (not destroyed)
  Sequencing primers: 5′ SP6; 3′ T3
Terms and licenses: Academic/Nonprofit Terms; Industry Terms: Not Available to Industry
How to cite: pSYC-190 was a gift from Seok-Yong Choi (Addgene plasmid # 178962 ; http://n2t.net/addgene:178962 ; RRID:Addgene_178962)
